Addgene plasmid #60254: pENTR D-TOPO-C3_5
Purpose: This plasmid contains a human pancreatic islet active enhancer, which can be shuttled into a Gateway destination vector, such as pGL4.23-Gateway.
Depositing lab: Jorge Ferrer. Depositing organization: Imperial College London. Publication: Pancreatic islet enhancer clusters enriched in type 2 diabetes risk-associated variants. Pasquali L, Gaulton KJ, Rodriguez-Segui SA, Mularoni L, Miguel-Escalada I, Akerman I, Tena JJ, Moran I, Gomez-Marin C, van de Bunt M, Ponsa-Cobas J, Castro N, Nammo T, Cebola I, Garcia-Hurtado J, Maestro MA, Pattou F, Piemonti L, Berney T, Gloyn AL, Ravassard P, Gomez-Skarmeta JL, Muller F, McCarthy MI, Ferrer J. Nat Genet. 2014 Feb;46(2):136-43. doi: 10.1038/ng.2870. Epub 2014 Jan 12. PubMed 24413736.
Backbone
  Vector backbone: pENTR/D-TOPO
  Backbone manufacturer: Invitrogen
  Backbone size w/o insert (bp): 2580
  Vector type: Entry Vector
Growth in bacteria
  Bacterial resistance: Kanamycin, 50 μg/mL
  Growth temperature: 37°C
  Growth strain: DH5alpha
  Copy number: Unknown
Gene/Insert
  Gene/Insert name: WSCD2 enhancer (alt name: WSCD2)
  Species: H. sapiens (human)
  Entrez Gene: WSCD2
  Cloning method: TOPO Cloning
  Sequencing primers: 5′ M13 Fw; 3′ M13 Rev
Terms and licenses: Academic/Nonprofit Terms; Industry Terms: Not Available to Industry
Depositor comments: chromosome : chr12; start: 107010900 end: 107011629 (genomic position corresponds to the version of the human genome hg18) Fw primer used for cloning: CACCCCATCACCTGTGACCTTTT Rv primer used for cloning: ACAGGGGCTGGGCAACATTC
How to cite: pENTR D-TOPO-C3_5 was a gift from Jorge Ferrer (Addgene plasmid # 60254 ; http://n2t.net/addgene:60254 ; RRID:Addgene_60254)
