[The description below was written by a language model from this plasmid's Addgene catalogue record and the feature table of its GenBank file.]
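Description:
pENTR D-TOPO-C3_5 is a Gateway entry clone built on the Invitrogen pENTR/D-TOPO backbone (2,580 bp without insert; the full construct is 3,306 bp). It is a small bacterial plasmid propagated in E. coli through a high-copy ColE1/pUC-type origin and selected with kanamycin through the aph(3')-Ia aminoglycoside phosphotransferase gene. It has no eukaryotic expression elements of its own. Its role is to hold a sequence-verified fragment and donate it to other vectors.

The insert is a human genomic fragment described as an active pancreatic islet enhancer associated with the WSCD2 locus. The depositor maps it to a roughly 730 bp interval on chromosome 12 in the hg18 assembly. It was introduced by directional TOPO cloning and lies between the attL1 and attL2 recombination sites. The feature table does not annotate the enhancer itself, but the unannotated gap between the two attL sites matches its expected position and size. Upstream of attL1, the rrnB T1 and T2 terminators shield the insert from read-through transcription from the backbone. M13 forward and reverse primer sites flank the cassette for sequencing, and a T7 promoter sits just outside attL2.

An LR Clonase reaction transfers the enhancer in a defined orientation into any attR-containing destination vector. The record suggests pGL4.23-Gateway as an example, which would allow the fragment's regulatory activity to be tested. The plasmid comes from a study of pancreatic islet enhancer clusters and type 2 diabetes risk-associated variants.
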