LOCUS       Exported 3306 bp ds-DNA circular SYN 13-MAY-2021
DEFINITION  This plasmid contains a human pancreatic islet active enhancer,
            which can be shuttled into a Gateway destination vector, such as
            pGL4.23-Gateway..
ACCESSION   .
VERSION     .
KEYWORDS    pENTR D-TOPO-C3_5
SOURCE      synthetic DNA construct
  ORGANISM  synthetic DNA construct
REFERENCE   1 (bases 1 to 3306)
  AUTHORS   Pasquali L, Gaulton KJ, Rodriguez-Segui SA, Mularoni L,
            Miguel-Escalada I, Akerman I, Tena JJ, Moran I, Gomez-Marin C, van
            de Bunt M, Ponsa-Cobas J, Castro N, Nammo T, Cebola I,
            Garcia-Hurtado J, Maestro MA, Pattou F, Piemonti L, Berney T, Gloyn
            AL, Ravassard P, Gomez-Skarmeta JL, Muller F, McCarthy MI, Ferrer J
  TITLE     Pancreatic islet enhancer clusters enriched in type 2 diabetes
            risk-associated variants.
  JOURNAL   Nat Genet. 2014 Feb;46(2):136-43. doi: 10.1038/ng.2870. Epub 2014
            Jan 12.
  PUBMED    24413736
REFERENCE   2 (bases 1 to 3306)
  AUTHORS   .
  TITLE     Direct Submission
  JOURNAL   Exported May 13, 2021 from SnapGene Server 1.1.58
            http://www.snapgene.com
FEATURES             Location/Qualifiers
     source          1..3306
                     /organism="synthetic DNA construct"
                     /mol_type="other DNA"
     primer_bind     92..109
                     /label=L4440
                     /note="L4440 vector, forward primer"
     terminator      268..295
                     /label=rrnB T2 terminator
                     /note="transcription terminator T2 from the E. coli rrnB
                     gene"
     terminator      387..473
                     /gene="Escherichia coli rrnB"
                     /label=rrnB T1 terminator
                     /note="transcription terminator T1 from the E. coli rrnB
                     gene"
     primer_bind     522..544
                     /label=M13/pUC Forward
                     /note="In lacZ gene"
     primer_bind     536..553
                     /label=M13 Forward
                     /note="In lacZ gene. Also called M13-F20 or M13 (-21)
                     Forward"
     primer_bind     537..553
                     /label=M13 fwd
                     /note="common sequencing primer, one of multiple similar
                     variants"
     protein_bind    569..668
                     /gene="mutant version of attL"
                     /label=attL1
                     /bound_moiety="LR Clonase(TM)"
                     /note="recombination site for the Gateway(R) LR reaction"
     protein_bind    complement(1431..1530)
                     /gene="mutant version of attL"
                     /label=attL2
                     /bound_moiety="LR Clonase(TM)"
                     /note="recombination site for the Gateway(R) LR reaction"
     primer_bind     complement(1547..1566)
                     /label=T7
                     /note="T7 promoter, forward primer"
     promoter        complement(1548..1566)
                     /label=T7 promoter
                     /note="promoter for bacteriophage T7 RNA polymerase"
     primer_bind     complement(1571..1587)
                     /label=M13 rev
                     /note="common sequencing primer, one of multiple similar
                     variants"
     primer_bind     complement(1571..1587)
                     /label=M13 Reverse
                     /note="In lacZ gene. Also called M13-rev"
     primer_bind     complement(1689..1708)
                     /label=pENTR-R
                     /note="pENTR vectors, reverse primer"
     CDS             1700..2509
                     /codon_start=1
                     /gene="aph(3')-Ia"
                     /product="aminoglycoside phosphotransferase"
                     /label=KanR
                     /note="confers resistance to kanamycin in bacteria or G418
                     (Geneticin(R)) in eukaryotes"
                     /translation="MSHIQRETSRPRLNSNMDADLYGYKWARDNVGQSGATIYRLYGKP
                     DAPELFLKHGKGSVANDVTDEMVRLNWLTEFMPLPTIKHFIRTPDDAWLLTTAIPGKTA
                     FQVLEEYPDSGENIVDALAVFLRRLHSIPVCNCPFNSDRVFRLAQAQSRMNNGLVDASD
                     FDDERNGWPVEQVWKEMHKLLPFSPDSVVTHGDFSLDNLIFDEGKLIGCIDVGRVGIAD
                     RYQDLAILWNCLGEFSPSLQKRLFQKYGIDNPDMNKLQFHLMLDEFF"
     primer_bind     complement(1767..1786)
                     /label=Kan-R
                     /note="Kanamycin resistance gene, reverse primer"
     rep_origin      2656..3244
                     /direction=RIGHT
                     /label=ori
                     /note="high-copy-number ColE1/pMB1/pBR322/pUC origin of
                     replication"
     primer_bind     3145..3164
                     /label=pBR322ori-F
                     /note="pBR322 origin, forward primer"
ORIGIN
        1 ctttcctgcg ttatcccctg attctgtgga taaccgtatt accgcctttg agtgagctga
       61 taccgctcgc cgcagccgaa cgaccgagcg cagcgagtca gtgagcgagg aagcggaaga
      121 gcgcccaata cgcaaaccgc ctctccccgc gcgttggccg attcattaat gcagctggca
      181 cgacaggttt cccgactgga aagcgggcag tgagcgcaac gcaattaata cgcgtaccgc
      241 tagccaggaa gagtttgtag aaacgcaaaa aggccatccg tcaggatggc cttctgctta
      301 gtttgatgcc tggcagttta tggcgggcgt cctgcccgcc accctccggg ccgttgcttc
      361 acaacgttca aatccgctcc cggcggattt gtcctactca ggagagcgtt caccgacaaa
      421 caacagataa aacgaaaggc ccagtcttcc gactgagcct ttcgttttat ttgatgcctg
      481 gcagttccct actctcgcgt taacgctagc atggatgttt tcccagtcac gacgttgtaa
      541 aacgacggcc agtcttaagc tcgggcccca aataatgatt ttattttgac tgatagtgac
      601 ctgttcgttg caacaaattg atgagcaatg cttttttata atgccaactt tgtacaaaaa
      661 agcaggctcc gcggccgccc ccttcacccc atcacctgtg accttttttc ttcttttctt
      721 ttgttagaga cagggtctcg ctatgttgcc caggctgatc tctaactcct gggctcaaga
      781 gattcccccg cctcagcctc cggtgtagct gggagtacag gtgcacatca ccatgcctgg
      841 caagactgtg tcttttcaat ggccttttca tctctatgtc cccagtgcct gatacaggga
      901 agccctctca gaaatgaagg gaaggaaata aagaaaagga ggaataaagc cagggaatgg
      961 tttcctttct cattcaggcc acctctcatt actagggcct gagactgctg aagggcatta
     1021 gtgactgaac atgttgacat tgtgtaattt attagcctga actgttcaaa ttatgccttc
     1081 cccccaggac ttgcccgcaa tgaaagcaga ttttatcccg gggccctgaa taaatactca
     1141 gagaaacaga aacctcatga attttttaaa gagcttattg aaatcaggga aaaacctggc
     1201 gttctgagtc agaagtatcc agtacatcag cattcgtttc tctttaccct ctttaatctt
     1261 ttttaatccc cttgctttcc agtattaatc tgtgcttctc cccccgaatt cccctccatt
     1321 ttggatcatc cagagaaaaa taacccaccc acaagactcc cacctccatc tcccatcata
     1381 ctggcaggac tggggaatgt tgcccagccc ctgtaagggt gggcgcgccg acccagcttt
     1441 cttgtacaaa gttggcatta taagaaagca ttgcttatca atttgttgca acgaacaggt
     1501 cactatcagt caaaataaaa tcattatttg ccatccagct gatatcccct atagtgagtc
     1561 gtattacatg gtcatagctg tttcctggca gctctggccc gtgtctcaaa atctctgatg
     1621 ttacattgca caagataaaa atatatcatc atgaacaata aaactgtctg cttacataaa
     1681 cagtaataca aggggtgtta tgagccatat tcaacgggaa acgtcgaggc cgcgattaaa
     1741 ttccaacatg gatgctgatt tatatgggta taaatgggct cgcgataatg tcgggcaatc
     1801 aggtgcgaca atctatcgct tgtatgggaa gcccgatgcg ccagagttgt ttctgaaaca
     1861 tggcaaaggt agcgttgcca atgatgttac agatgagatg gtcagactaa actggctgac
     1921 ggaatttatg cctcttccga ccatcaagca ttttatccgt actcctgatg atgcatggtt
     1981 actcaccact gcgatccccg gaaaaacagc attccaggta ttagaagaat atcctgattc
     2041 aggtgaaaat attgttgatg cgctggcagt gttcctgcgc cggttgcatt cgattcctgt
     2101 ttgtaattgt ccttttaaca gcgatcgcgt atttcgtctc gctcaggcgc aatcacgaat
     2161 gaataacggt ttggttgatg cgagtgattt tgatgacgag cgtaatggct ggcctgttga
     2221 acaagtctgg aaagaaatgc ataaactttt gccattctca ccggattcag tcgtcactca
     2281 tggtgatttc tcacttgata accttatttt tgacgagggg aaattaatag gttgtattga
     2341 tgttggacga gtcggaatcg cagaccgata ccaggatctt gccatcctat ggaactgcct
     2401 cggtgagttt tctccttcat tacagaaacg gctttttcaa aaatatggta ttgataatcc
     2461 tgatatgaat aaattgcagt ttcatttgat gctcgatgag tttttctaat cagaattggt
     2521 taattggttg taacactggc agagcattac gctgacttga cgggacggcg caagctcatg
     2581 accaaaatcc cttaacgtga gttacgcgtc gttccactga gcgtcagacc ccgtagaaaa
     2641 gatcaaagga tcttcttgag atcctttttt tctgcgcgta atctgctgct tgcaaacaaa
     2701 aaaaccaccg ctaccagcgg tggtttgttt gccggatcaa gagctaccaa ctctttttcc
     2761 gaaggtaact ggcttcagca gagcgcagat accaaatact gtccttctag tgtagccgta
     2821 gttaggccac cacttcaaga actctgtagc accgcctaca tacctcgctc tgctaatcct
     2881 gttaccagtg gctgctgcca gtggcgataa gtcgtgtctt accgggttgg actcaagacg
     2941 atagttaccg gataaggcgc agcggtcggg ctgaacgggg ggttcgtgca cacagcccag
     3001 cttggagcga acgacctaca ccgaactgag atacctacag cgtgagcatt gagaaagcgc
     3061 cacgcttccc gaagggagaa aggcggacag gtatccggta agcggcaggg tcggaacagg
     3121 agagcgcacg agggagcttc cagggggaaa cgcctggtat ctttatagtc ctgtcgggtt
     3181 tcgccacctc tgacttgagc gtcgattttt gtgatgctcg tcaggggggc ggagcctatg
     3241 gaaaaacgcc agcaacgcgg cctttttacg gttcctggcc ttttgctggc cttttgctca
     3301 catgtt
//
